Addgene plasmid #47456: LITE2.0_pAAV_hSyn_TALE(Grm2)-GS-CIB1(NLS*,∆318-334)_WPRE_bGHpA
Purpose: LITE2.0 TALE-CIB1. Changes from LITE1.0: glycine-serine linker, mutated endogenous NLS, aa318-334 deletion. This particular TALE targeted to Grm2. Synapsin promoter for neuronal expression.
Depositing lab: Feng Zhang. Depositing organization: Broad Institute. Publication: Optical control of mammalian endogenous transcription and epigenetic states. Konermann S, Brigham MD, Trevino A, Hsu PD, Heidenreich M, Le Cong, Platt RJ, Scott DA, Church GM, Zhang F. Nature. 2013 Jul 23. doi: 10.1038/nature12466. PubMed 23877069.
Backbone
  Vector backbone: pAAV_hSyn_WPRE_bGHpA
  Backbone manufacturer: Zhang Lab
  Backbone size w/o insert (bp): 4280
  Total vector size (bp): 7148
  Vector type: Mammalian Expression, AAV ; TALE
Growth in bacteria
  Bacterial resistance: Ampicillin, 100 μg/mL
  Growth temperature: 37°C
  Growth strain: Stbl3
  Copy number: High Copy
Gene/Insert
  Gene/Insert name: TALE(Grm2)-GS-CIB1(NLS*,∆318-334)
  Species: Synthetic
  Insert size (bp): 2868
  Promoter: hSyn human synapsin (mammalian neuronal expression)
  Tag / fusion protein: HA (N terminal on insert)
  Cloning method: Unknown
  Sequencing primers: 5′ multiple
Terms and licenses: Academic/Nonprofit Terms; Industry Terms: Not Available to Industry
How to cite: LITE2.0_pAAV_hSyn_TALE(Grm2)-GS-CIB1(NLS*,∆318-334)_WPRE_bGHpA was a gift from Feng Zhang (Addgene plasmid # 47456 ; http://n2t.net/addgene:47456 ; RRID:Addgene_47456)
