[The description below was written by a language model from this plasmid's Addgene catalogue record and pLannotate feature annotations shown in this document.]
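Description:
LITE2.0_pAAV_hSyn_TALE(Grm2)-GS-CIB1(NLS*,∆318-334)_WPRE_bGHpA is a 7.1 kb AAV transfer plasmid for mammalian, neuron-directed expression of one half of the second-generation light-inducible transcriptional effector (LITE) system. It is propagated in bacteria through a high-copy ColE1/pUC-type origin with ampicillin selection (AmpR under its own bla promoter), and it also carries an M13 phage origin. The expression cassette is flanked by AAV2 inverted terminal repeats, which allow it to be packaged into recombinant AAV particles. The annotation detects the downstream ITR in full but only short fragments of the upstream one.

Within the ITRs, the human synapsin I promoter restricts expression to neurons. It drives a synthetic 2.9 kb open reading frame that begins with an N-terminal HA epitope tag. This is followed by a customised TALE DNA-binding domain, whose flanks are annotated as fragments of the Xanthomonas effectors avrXa10 and avrBs3, programmed to recognise the Grm2 locus. A glycine-serine linker joins the TALE to Arabidopsis CIB1 (BHLH63), the blue-light-dependent binding partner of cryptochrome 2. According to the record, the changes from LITE1.0 are the glycine-serine linker, mutation of the endogenous CIB1 nuclear localisation signal, and deletion of residues 318–334. A WPRE downstream of the coding sequence enhances transcript stability and expression, and the bovine growth hormone polyadenylation signal terminates the message.

The construct serves as the DNA-anchoring component for optical control of endogenous transcription or epigenetic state at Grm2 in neurons. It is presumably used with a separately supplied light-sensitive partner fused to an effector domain, which this plasmid does not encode.
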