Features (pLannotate 1.2.2; 18 found; start..end, strand, type, name):
     12..39      +  repeat_region  AAV2 ITR (fragment): inverted terminal repeat of adeno-associated virus serotype 2 inverted
     68..95      +  repeat_region  AAV2 ITR (fragment): inverted terminal repeat of adeno-associated virus serotype 2 inverted
    181..628     +  promoter       hSyn promoter: human synapsin I promoter; confers neuron-specific expression (Kügler et al., 2003)
    651..667     +  CDS            3xHA (fragment): three tandem HA epitope tags
    666..1187    +  CDS            avrXa10 (fragment): AVX10_XANOO - Experimental evidence at protein level: Swiss-Prot protein existence level 1. Avirulence protein. Induces the hypersensitive response (HR)in rice plants carrying the resistance gene Xa10. Activity depends on the presence of the core repeat domains; replacement with repeat domains from other proteins (AvrBs3 of X.euvesicatoria (AC P14727) or AvrXa7 of this organism) does not elicit the HR. Probably acts as a transcription factor in its host plant (rice) to induce plant resistance or disease. From Xanthomonas oryzae pv. oryzae.
   2370..2558    +  CDS            avrBs3 (fragment): AVRB3_XANEU - Experimental evidence at protein level: Swiss-Prot protein existence level 1. Avirulence protein. Acts as a transcription factor in C.annuum plants. In susceptible plants lacking the Bs3 resistance gene induces expression of a number of genes, including genes homologous to a family of auxin-induced genes, alpha-expansin genes, pectate lyase, anthocyanidin glucoside rhamnosyl transferase and at least one transcription factor, UPA20. Their expression leads to plant hypertrophy in mesophyll cells, probably mainly mediated by UPA20 (PubMed:17962565). In resistant plants induces the h
   2595..3512    +  CDS            BHLH63 (fragment): BH063_ARATH - Also known as CIB1, EN84. Experimental evidence at protein level: Swiss-Prot protein existence level 1. Transcription factor that binds DNA to G box 5'-CACGTG-3' and, to a lower extent, to E-box 5'-CANNTG-3' in vitro. Binds to chromatin DNA of the FT gene and promotes its expression, and thus triggers flowering in response to blue light. From Arabidopsis thaliana (Mouse-ear cress).
   3516..3540    +  misc_feature   MCS (fragment): pBluescript multiple cloning site
   3540..4128    +  misc_feature   WPRE: woodchuck hepatitis virus posttranscriptional regulatory element
   4176..4383    +  polyA_signal   bGH poly(A) signal: bovine growth hormone polyadenylation signal
   4412..4552    +  repeat_region  AAV2 ITR: inverted terminal repeat of adeno-associated virus serotype 2 inverted
   4557..4607    -  misc_feature   bom (fragment): basis of mobility region from pBR322
   4626..5006    +  rep_origin     M13 ori (sequence partly withheld): M13 bacteriophage origin of replication; arrow indicates direction of (+) strand synthesis
   5082..5131    -  misc_feature   bom (fragment): basis of mobility region from pBR322
   5233..5268    -  CDS            rop (fragment): Rop protein, which maintains plasmids at low copy number; rop
   5363..5467    +  promoter       AmpR promoter: bla
   5468..6328    +  CDS            AmpR: β-lactamase; bla; confers resistance to ampicillin, carbenicillin, and related antibiotics
   6499..7087    +  rep_origin     ori: high-copy-number ColE1/pMB1/pBR322/pUC origin of replication
>Addgene plasmid #47456 | LITE2.0_pAAV_hSyn_TALE(Grm2)-GS-CIB1(NLS*,∆318-334)_WPRE_bGHpA | depositor full sequence | sequence record 72983 | LITE2.0_pAAV_hSyn_TALE(Grm2)-GS-CIB1(NLS*,∆318-334)_WPRE_bGHpA sequence 7148 bps
CCTGCAGGCAGCTGCGCGCTCGCTCGCTCACTGAGGCCGCCCGGGCGTCGGGCGACCTTTGGTCGCCCGG
CCTCAGTGAGCGAGCGAGCGCGCAGAGAGGGAGTGGCCAACTCCATCACTAGGGGTTCCTGCGGCCGCAC
GCGTTGTACAGTGTCTAGACTGCAGAGGGCCCTGCGTATGAGTGCAAGTGGGTTTTAGGACCAGGATGAG
GCGGGGTGGGGGTGCCTACCTGACGACCGACCCCGACCCACTGGACAAGCACCCAACCCCCATTCCCCAA
ATTGCGCATCCCCTATCAGAGAGGGGGAGGGGAAACAGGATGCGGCGAGGCGCGTGCGCACTGCCAGCTT
CAGCACCGCGGACAGTGCCTTCGCCCCCGCCTGGCGGCGCGCGCCACCGCCGCCTCAGCACTGAAGGCGC
GCTGACGTCACTCGCCGGTCCCCCGCAAACTCCCCTTCCCGGCCACCTTGGTCGCGTCCGCGCCGCCGCC
GGCCCAGCCGGACCGCACCACGCGAGGCGCGAGATAGGGGGGCACGGGCGCGACCATCTGCGCTGCGGCG
CCGGCGACTCAGCGCTGCCTCAGTCTGCGGTGGGCAGCGGAGGAGTCGTGTCGTGCCTGAGAGCGCAGTC
GAGAAGGATCCGCCACCATGTACCCATACGATGTTCCAGATTACGCTGTAGATTTGAGAACTTTGGGATA
TTCACAGCAGCAGCAGGAAAAGATCAAGCCCAAAGTGAGGTCGACAGTCGCGCAGCATCACGAAGCGCTG
GTGGGTCATGGGTTTACACATGCCCACATCGTAGCCTTGTCGCAGCACCCTGCAGCCCTTGGCACGGTCG
CCGTCAAGTACCAGGACATGATTGCGGCGTTGCCGGAAGCCACACATGAGGCGATCGTCGGTGTGGGGAA
ACAGTGGAGCGGAGCCCGAGCGCTTGAGGCCCTGTTGACGGTCGCGGGAGAGCTGAGAGGGCCTCCCCTT
CAGCTGGACACGGGCCAGTTGCTGAAGATCGCGAAGCGGGGAGGAGTCACGGCGGTCGAGGCGGTGCACG
CGTGGCGCAATGCGCTCACGGGAGCACCCCTCAACCTGACCCCAGAGCAGGTCGTGGCGATCGCAAGCCA
CGACGGAGGAAAGCAAGCCTTGGAAACAGTACAGAGGCTGTTGCCTGTGCTGTGCCAAGCGCACGGACTT
ACCCCAGAGCAGGTCGTGGCAATCGCCTCCAACATTGGCGGGAAACAGGCACTCGAGACTGTCCAGCGCC
TGCTTCCCGTGCTGTGCCAAGCGCACGGCCTTACCCCAGAGCAGGTCGTGGCAATCGCGAGCAATAACGG
CGGAAAACAGGCTTTGGAAACGGTGCAGAGGCTCCTTCCAGTGCTGTGCCAAGCGCACGGACTAACCCCA
GAGCAGGTCGTGGCAATCGCCTCCAACATTGGCGGGAAACAGGCACTCGAGACTGTCCAGCGCCTGCTTC
CCGTGCTGTGCCAAGCGCACGGGCTAACCCCAGAGCAGGTCGTGGCAATCGCGAGCAATAACGGCGGAAA
ACAGGCTTTGGAAACGGTGCAGAGGCTCCTTCCAGTGCTGTGCCAAGCGCACGGCCTAACCCCAGAGCAG
GTCGTGGCGATCGCAAGCCACGACGGAGGAAAGCAAGCCTTGGAAACAGTACAGAGGCTGTTGCCTGTGC
TGTGCCAAGCGCACGGACTTACACCCGAACAAGTCGTGGCAATTGCGAGCAACGGAGGGGGAAAGCAGGC
ACTCGAAACCGTCCAGAGGTTGCTGCCTGTGCTGTGCCAAGCGCACGGACTTACCCCAGAGCAGGTCGTG
GCAATCGCGAGCAATAACGGCGGAAAACAGGCTTTGGAAACGGTGCAGAGGCTCCTTCCAGTGCTGTGCC
AAGCGCACGGCCTTACCCCAGAGCAGGTCGTGGCCATTGCCTCGAATGGAGGGGGCAAACAGGCGTTGGA
AACCGTACAACGATTGCTGCCGGTGCTGTGCCAAGCGCACGGACTAACCCCAGAGCAGGTCGTGGCGATC
GCAAGCCACGACGGAGGAAAGCAAGCCTTGGAAACAGTACAGAGGCTGTTGCCTGTGCTGTGCCAAGCGC
ACGGGCTAACCCCAGAGCAGGTCGTGGCGATCGCAAGCCACGACGGAGGAAAGCAAGCCTTGGAAACAGT
ACAGAGGCTGTTGCCTGTGCTGTGCCAAGCGCACGGCCTAACCCCAGAGCAGGTCGTGGCCATTGCCTCG
AATGGAGGGGGCAAACAGGCGTTGGAAACCGTACAACGATTGCTGCCGGTGCTGTGCCAAGCGCACGGAC
TCACGCCTGAGCAGGTAGTGGCTATTGCATCCCATGACGGGGGCAGACCCGCACTGGAGTCAATCGTGGC
CCAGCTTTCGAGGCCGGACCCCGCGCTGGCCGCACTCACTAATGATCATCTTGTAGCGCTGGCCTGCCTC
GGCGGACGACCCGCCTTGGATGCGGTGAAGAAGGGGCTCCCGCACGCGCCTGCATTGATTAAGCGGACCA
ACAGAAGGATTCCCGAGAGGACATCACATCGAGTGGCAGCTAGCGGCGGCGGCGGCAGCGGCGGCGGCGG
CAGCAACGGCGCGATTGGTGGGGATTTGCTGCTTAACTTTCCCGACATGTCCGTGTTGGAACGTCAGCGC
GCACATTTGAAGTATCTTAACCCCACCTTCGACTCCCCGTTGGCCGGGTTCTTTGCGGACTCATCTATGA
TTACGGGAGGGGAAATGGACAGCTACCTCTCAACGGCCGGATTGAATCTTCCGATGATGTATGGAGAAAC
CACTGTAGAAGGCGACTCGCGACTCTCGATTTCGCCTGAAACGACGCTGGGAACAGGGAACTTCAAGGCG
GCGAAATTCGACACGGAGACAAAAGATTGCAACGAAGCGGCGAAGAAAATGACCATGAATCGCGATGATC
TGGTAGAGGAGGGAGAGGAGGAAAAGTCGAAGATTACTGAACAGAACAATGGGTCTACCAAAAGTATCAA
AAAGATGAAGCACAAAGCTAAGAAAGAAGAGAACAATTTCAGCAATGACAGCAGTAAAGTCACAAAAGAA
CTGGAGAAAACGGATTACATTCACGTGAGGGCGCGACGAGGGCAGGCTACAGATTCACATTCAATTGCGG
AGAGAGTACGGAGAGAGAAAATCTCAGAAAGGATGAAGTTCCTCCAAGACCTTGTGCCAGGTTGTGACAA
GATCACAGGCAAAGCAGGAATGCTGGATGAGATCATCAACTACGTCCAATCGTTGCAAAGACAAATTGAG
TTTCTCTCGATGAAACTGGCCATCGTGAATCCTAGACCGGATTTCGACATGGATGACATCTTTGCGAAAG
AAGTGGCATCCACTCCCATGACGGTTGTGCCCTCACCGGAGATGGTCTTGTCTGGTTACAGCCACGAAAT
GGTGCATTCGGGTTATTCAAGCGAGATGGTCAATTCGGGATACCTTCACGTCAATCCCATGCAGCAGGTG
AATACTTCCAGTTAAGAATTCGATATCAAGCTTATCGATAATCAACCTCTGGATTACAAAATTTGTGAAA
GATTGACTGGTATTCTTAACTATGTTGCTCCTTTTACGCTATGTGGATACGCTGCTTTAATGCCTTTGTA
TCATGCTATTGCTTCCCGTATGGCTTTCATTTTCTCCTCCTTGTATAAATCCTGGTTGCTGTCTCTTTAT
GAGGAGTTGTGGCCCGTTGTCAGGCAACGTGGCGTGGTGTGCACTGTGTTTGCTGACGCAACCCCCACTG
GTTGGGGCATTGCCACCACCTGTCAGCTCCTTTCCGGGACTTTCGCTTTCCCCCTCCCTATTGCCACGGC
GGAACTCATCGCCGCCTGCCTTGCCCGCTGCTGGACAGGGGCTCGGCTGTTGGGCACTGACAATTCCGTG
GTGTTGTCGGGGAAATCATCGTCCTTTCCTTGGCTGCTCGCCTATGTTGCCACCTGGATTCTGCGCGGGA
CGTCCTTCTGCTACGTCCCTTCGGCCCTCAATCCAGCGGACCTTCCTTCCCGCGGCCTGCTGCCGGCTCT
GCGGCCTCTTCCGCGTCTTCGCCTTCGCCCTCAGACGAGTCGGATCTCCCTTTGGGCCGCCTCCCCGCAT
CGATACCGAGCGCTGCTCGAGCTAGAGCTCGCTGATCAGCCTCGACTGTGCCTTCTAGTTGCCAGCCATC
TGTTGTTTGCCCCTCCCCCGTGCCTTCCTTGACCCTGGAAGGTGCCACTCCCACTGTCCTTTCCTAATAA
AATGAGGAAATTGCATCGCATTGTCTGAGTAGGTGTCATTCTATTCTGGGGGGTGGGGTGGGGCAGGACA
GCAAGGGGGAGGATTGGGAAGACAATAGCAGGCATGCTGGGGAGGTAACCACGTGCGGACCGAGCGGCCG
CAGGAACCCCTAGTGATGGAGTTGGCCACTCCCTCTCTGCGCGCTCGCTCGCTCACTGAGGCCGGGCGAC
CAAAGGTCGCCCGACGCCCGGGCTTTGCCCGGGCGGCCTCAGTGAGCGAGCGAGCGCGCAGCTGCCTGCA
GGGGCGCCTGATGCGGTATTTTCTCCTTACGCATCTGTGCGGTATTCACACCGCATA
[142 nt withheld, positions 4608-4749]
C
[141 nt withheld, positions 4751-4891]
CCTTTGACGTTGGAGTCCACGTTCTTT
[37 nt withheld, positions 4919-4955]
ACCCTATCTCGGGCTATTCTTTTGATTTATAAGGGATTTTGCCGATTTCGGCCTATTGGTTAAAAAATGA
GCTGATTTAACAAAAATTTAACGCGAATTTTAACAAAATATTAACGTTTACAATTTTATGGTGCACTCTC
AGTACAATCTGCTCTGATGCCGCATAGTTAAGCCAGCCCCGACACCCGCCAACACCCGCTGACGCGCCCT
GACGGGCTTGTCTGCTCCCGGCATCCGCTTACAGACAAGCTGTGACCGTCTCCGGGAGCTGCATGTGTCA
GAGGTTTTCACCGTCATCACCGAAACGCGCGAGACGAAAGGGCCTCGTGATACGCCTATTTTTATAGGTT
AATGTCATGATAATAATGGTTTCTTAGACGTCAGGTGGCACTTTTCGGGGAAATGTGCGCGGAACCCCTA
TTTGTTTATTTTTCTAAATACATTCAAATATGTATCCGCTCATGAGACAATAACCCTGATAAATGCTTCA
ATAATATTGAAAAAGGAAGAGTATGAGTATTCAACATTTCCGTGTCGCCCTTATTCCCTTTTTTGCGGCA
TTTTGCCTTCCTGTTTTTGCTCACCCAGAAACGCTGGTGAAAGTAAAAGATGCTGAAGATCAGTTGGGTG
CACGAGTGGGTTACATCGAACTGGATCTCAACAGCGGTAAGATCCTTGAGAGTTTTCGCCCCGAAGAACG
TTTTCCAATGATGAGCACTTTTAAAGTTCTGCTATGTGGCGCGGTATTATCCCGTATTGACGCCGGGCAA
GAGCAACTCGGTCGCCGCATACACTATTCTCAGAATGACTTGGTTGAGTACTCACCAGTCACAGAAAAGC
ATCTTACGGATGGCATGACAGTAAGAGAATTATGCAGTGCTGCCATAACCATGAGTGATAACACTGCGGC
CAACTTACTTCTGACAACGATCGGAGGACCGAAGGAGCTAACCGCTTTTTTGCACAACATGGGGGATCAT
GTAACTCGCCTTGATCGTTGGGAACCGGAGCTGAATGAAGCCATACCAAACGACGAGCGTGACACCACGA
TGCCTGTAGCAATGGCAACAACGTTGCGCAAACTATTAACTGGCGAACTACTTACTCTAGCTTCCCGGCA
ACAATTAATAGACTGGATGGAGGCGGATAAAGTTGCAGGACCACTTCTGCGCTCGGCCCTTCCGGCTGGC
TGGTTTATTGCTGATAAATCTGGAGCCGGTGAGCGTGGGTCTCGCGGTATCATTGCAGCACTGGGGCCAG
ATGGTAAGCCCTCCCGTATCGTAGTTATCTACACGACGGGGAGTCAGGCAACTATGGATGAACGAAATAG
ACAGATCGCTGAGATAGGTGCCTCACTGATTAAGCATTGGTAACTGTCAGACCAAGTTTACTCATATATA
CTTTAGATTGATTTAAAACTTCATTTTTAATTTAAAAGGATCTAGGTGAAGATCCTTTTTGATAATCTCA
TGACCAAAATCCCTTAACGTGAGTTTTCGTTCCACTGAGCGTCAGACCCCGTAGAAAAGATCAAAGGATC
TTCTTGAGATCCTTTTTTTCTGCGCGTAATCTGCTGCTTGCAAACAAAAAAACCACCGCTACCAGCGGTG
GTTTGTTTGCCGGATCAAGAGCTACCAACTCTTTTTCCGAAGGTAACTGGCTTCAGCAGAGCGCAGATAC
CAAATACTGTCCTTCTAGTGTAGCCGTAGTTAGGCCACCACTTCAAGAACTCTGTAGCACCGCCTACATA
CCTCGCTCTGCTAATCCTGTTACCAGTGGCTGCTGCCAGTGGCGATAAGTCGTGTCTTACCGGGTTGGAC
TCAAGACGATAGTTACCGGATAAGGCGCAGCGGTCGGGCTGAACGGGGGGTTCGTGCACACAGCCCAGCT
TGGAGCGAACGACCTACACCGAACTGAGATACCTACAGCGTGAGCTATGAGAAAGCGCCACGCTTCCCGA
AGGGAGAAAGGCGGACAGGTATCCGGTAAGCGGCAGGGTCGGAACAGGAGAGCGCACGAGGGAGCTTCCA
GGGGGAAACGCCTGGTATCTTTATAGTCCTGTCGGGTTTCGCCACCTCTGACTTGAGCGTCGATTTTTGT
GATGCTCGTCAGGGGGGCGGAGCCTATGGAAAAACGCCAGCAACGCGGCCTTTTTACGGTTCCTGGCCTT
TTGCTGGCCTTTTGCTCACATGT
