>Addgene plasmid #47456 | LITE2.0_pAAV_hSyn_TALE(Grm2)-GS-CIB1(NLS*,∆318-334)_WPRE_bGHpA | addgene partial sequence | sequence record 72020 | WPRE-R 5'-CATAGCGTAAAAGGAGCAACA-3'
GTCAATCTTTCACAAATTTTGTAATCCAGAGGTTGATTATCGATAAGCTTGATATCGAATTCTTAACTGG
AAGTATTCACCTGCTGCATGGGATTGACGTGAAGGTATCCCGAATTGACCATCTCGCTTGAATAACCCGA
ATGCACCATTTCGTGGCTGTAACCAGACAAGACCATCTCCGGTGAGGGCACAACCGTCATGGGAGTGGAT
GCCACTTCTTTCGCAAAGATGTCATCCATGTCGAAATCCGGTCTAGGATTCACGATGGCCAGTTTCATCG
AGAGAAACTCAATTTGTCTTTGCAACGATTGGACGTAGTTGATGATCTCATCCAGCATTCCTGCTTTGCC
TGTGATCTTGTCACAACCTGGCACAAGGTCTTGGAGGAACTTCATCCTTTCTGAGATTTTCTCTCTCCGT
ACTCTCTCCGCAATTGAATGTGAATCTGTAGCCTGCCCTCGTCGCGCCCTCACGTGAATGTAATCCGTTT
TCTCCAGTTCTTTTGTGACTTTACTGCTGTCATTGCTGAAATTGTTCTCTTCTTTCTTAGCTTTGTGCTT
CATCTTTTTGATACTTTTGGTAGACCCATTGTTCTGTTCAGTAATCTTCGACTTTTCCTCCTCTCCCTCC
TCTACCAGATCATCGCGATTCATGGTCATTTTCTTCGCCGCTTCGTTGCAATCTTTTGTCTCCGTGTCGA
ATTTCGCCGCCTTGAAGTTCCCTGTTCCCAGCGTCGTTTCAGGCGAAATCGAGAGTCGCGAGTCGCCTTC
TACAGTGGTTTCTCCATACATCATCGGAAGATTCAATCCGGCCGTTGAGAGGTAGCTGTCCATTTCCCCT
CCCGTAATCATAGATGAGTCCGCAAAGAACCCGGCCAACGGGGAGTCGAAGGTGGGGTTAAGATACTTCA
AATGTGCGCGCTGACGTTCCAACACGGACATGTCGGGAAAGTTAAGCAGCAAATC
