>Addgene plasmid #47456 | LITE2.0_pAAV_hSyn_TALE(Grm2)-GS-CIB1(NLS*,∆318-334)_WPRE_bGHpA | addgene partial sequence | sequence record 72360 | hSyn1pro-F 5'-gcaagtgggttttaggacca-3'
GGGGTGCCTACCTGACGACCGACCCCGACCCACTGGACAAGCACCCAACCCCCATTCCCCAAATTGCGCA
TCCCCTATCAGAGAGGGGGAGGGGAAACAGGATGCGGCGAGGCGCGTGCGCACTGCCAGCTTCAGCACCG
CGGACAGTGCCTTCGCCCCCGCCTGGCGGCGCGCGCCACCGCCGCCTCAGCACTGAAGGCGCGCTGACGT
CACTCGCCGGTCCCCCGCAAACTCCCCTTCCCGGCCACCTTGGTCGCGTCCGCGCCGCCGCCGGCCCAGC
CGGACCGCACCACGCGAGGCGCGAGATAGGGGGGCACGGGCGCGACCATCTGCGCTGCGGCGCCGGCGAC
TCAGCGCTGCCTCAGTCTGCGGTGGGCAGCGGAGGAGTCGTGTCGTGCCTGAGAGCGCAGTCGAGAAGGA
TCCGCCACCATGTACCCATACGATGTTCCAGATTACGCTGTAGATTTGAGAACTTTGGGATATTCACAGC
AGCAGCAGGAAAAGATCAAGCCCAAAGTGAGGTCGACAGTCGCGCAGCATCACGAAGCGCTGGTGGGTCA
TGGGTTTACACATGCCCACATCGTAGCCTTGTCGCAGCACCCTGCAGCCCTTGGCACGGTCGCCGTCAAG
TACCAGGACATGATTGCGGCGTTGCCGGAAGCCACACATGAGGCGATCGTCGGTGTGGGGAAACAGTGGA
GCGGAGCCCGAGCGCTTGAGGCCCTGTTGACGGTCGCGGGAGAGCTGAGAGGGCCTCCCCTTCAGCTGGA
CACGGGCCAGTTGCTGAAGATCGCGAAGCGGGGAGGAGTCACGGCGGTCGAGGCGGTGCACGCGTGGCGC
AATGCGCTCACGGGAGCACCCCTCAACCTGACCCCAGAGCAGGTCGTGGCGATCGCAAGCCACGACGGAG
GAAAGCAAGCCTTGGAAACAGTACAGAGGCTGTTGCCTGTGCTGTGCCAAGCGCACGGACTTACCC
