>Addgene plasmid #47456 | LITE2.0_pAAV_hSyn_TALE(Grm2)-GS-CIB1(NLS*,∆318-334)_WPRE_bGHpA | addgene partial sequence | sequence record 72361 | zTALE-F 5'-CTCCCCTTCAGCTGGACAC-3'
GCGAAGCGGGGAGGAGTCACGGCGGTCGAGGCGGTGCACGCGTGGCGCAATGCGCTCACGGGAGCACCCC
TCAACCTGACCCCAGAGCAGGTCGTGGCGATCGCAAGCCACGACGGAGGAAAGCAAGCCTTGGAAACAGT
ACAGAGGCTGTTGCCTGTGCTGTGCCAAGCGCACGGACTTACCCCAGAGCAGGTCGTGGCAATCGCCTCC
AACATTGGCGGGAAACAGGCACTCGAGACTGTCCAGCGCCTGCTTCCCGTGCTGTGCCAAGCGCACGGCC
TTACCCCAGAGCAGGTCGTGGCAATCGCGAGCAATAACGGCGGAAAACAGGCTTTGGAAACGGTGCAGAG
GCTCCTTCCAGTGCTGTGCCAAGCGCACGGACTAACCCCAGAGCAGGTCGTGGCAATCGCCTCCAACATT
GGCGGGAAACAGGCACTCGAGACTGTCCAGCGCCTGCTTCCCGTGCTGTGCCAAGCGCACGGGCTAACCC
CAGAGCAGGTCGTGGCAATCGCGAGCAATAACGGCGGAAAACAGGCTTTGGAAACGGTGCAGAGGCTCCT
TCCAGTGCTGTGCCAAGCGCACGGCCTAACCCCAGAGCAGGTCGTGGCGATCGCAAGCCACGACGGAGGA
AAGCAAGCCTTGGAAACAGTACAGAGGCTGTTGCCTGTGCTGTGCCAAGCGCACGGACTTACACCCGAAC
AAGTCGTGGCAATTGCGAGCAACGGAGGGGGAAAGCAGGCACTCGAAACCGTCCAGAGGTTGCTGCCTGT
GCTGTGCCAAGCGCACGGACTTACCCCAGAGCAGGTCGTGGCAATCGCGAGCAATAACGGCGGAAAACAG
GCTTTGGAAACGGTGCAGAGGCTCCTTCCAGTGCTGTGCCAAGCGCACGGCCTTACCCCAGAGCAGGTCG
TGGCCATTGCCTCGAATGGAGGGGGCAAACAGGCGTTGGAAACCGTACAACGATTGCTGCCGGTGCTGTG
CCAAGCGCACGGACTAACCCC
