>Addgene plasmid #47456 | LITE2.0_pAAV_hSyn_TALE(Grm2)-GS-CIB1(NLS*,∆318-334)_WPRE_bGHpA | addgene partial sequence | sequence record 72363 | zTALE-R 5'-CTTCTTCACCGCATCCAAG-3'
GCAGGCCAGCGCTACAAGATGATCATTAGTGAGTGCGGCCAGCGCGGGGTCCGGCCTCGAAAGCTGGGCC
ACGATTGACTCCAGTGCGGGTCTGCCCCCGTCATGGGATGCAATAGCCACTACCTGCTCAGGCGTGAGTC
CGTGCGCTTGGCACAGCACCGGCAGCAATCGTTGTACGGTTTCCAACGCCTGTTTGCCCCCTCCATTCGA
GGCAATGGCCACGACCTGCTCTGGGGTTAGGCCGTGCGCTTGGCACAGCACAGGCAACAGCCTCTGTACT
GTTTCCAAGGCTTGCTTTCCTCCGTCGTGGCTTGCGATCGCCACGACCTGCTCTGGGGTTAGCCCGTGCG
CTTGGCACAGCACAGGCAACAGCCTCTGTACTGTTTCCAAGGCTTGCTTTCCTCCGTCGTGGCTTGCGAT
CGCCACGACCTGCTCTGGGGTTAGTCCGTGCGCTTGGCACAGCACCGGCAGCAATCGTTGTACGGTTTCC
AACGCCTGTTTGCCCCCTCCATTCGAGGCAATGGCCACGACCTGCTCTGGGGTAAGGCCGTGCGCTTGGC
ACAGCACTGGAAGGAGCCTCTGCACCGTTTCCAAAGCCTGTTTTCCGCCGTTATTGCTCGCGATTGCCAC
GACCTGCTCTGGGGTAAGTCCGTGCGCTTGGCACAGCACAGGCAGCAACCTCTGGACGGTTTCGAGTGCC
TGCTTTCCCCCTCCGTTGCTCGCAATTGCCACGACTTGTTCGGGTGTAAGTCCGTGCGCTTGGCACAGCA
CAGGCAACAGCCTCTGTACTGTTTCCAAGGCTTGCTTTCCTCCGTCGTGGCTTGCGATCGCCACGACCTG
CTCTGGGGTTAGGCCGTGCGCTTGGCACAGCACTGGAAGGAGCCTCTGCACCGTTTCCAAAGCCTGTTTT
CCGCCGTTATTGCTCGCGATTGCCACGACCTGCTCTGGGG
