>Addgene plasmid #47456 | LITE2.0_pAAV_hSyn_TALE(Grm2)-GS-CIB1(NLS*,∆318-334)_WPRE_bGHpA | addgene partial sequence | sequence record 72364 | pBR322ori-F 5'-GGGAAACGCCTGGTATCTTT-3'
CTCTGACTTGAGCGTCGATTTTTGTGATGCTCGTCAGGGGGGCGGAGCCTATGGAAAAACGCCAGCAACG
CGGCCTTTTTACGGTTCCTGGCCTTTTGCTGGCCTTTTGCTCACATGTCCTGCAGGCAGCTGCGCGCTC
