>Addgene plasmid #47456 | LITE2.0_pAAV_hSyn_TALE(Grm2)-GS-CIB1(NLS*,∆318-334)_WPRE_bGHpA | addgene partial sequence | sequence record 72984 | CIB1-R
GTCGCGCCCTCACGTGAATGTAATCCGTTTTCTCCAGTTCTTTTGTGACTTTACTGCTGTCATTGCTGAA
ATTGTTCTCTTCTTTCTTAGCTTTGTGCTTCATCTTTTTGATACTTTTGGTAGACCCATTGTTCTGTTCA
GTAATCTTCGACTTTTCCTCCTCTCCCTCCTCTACCAGATCATCGCGATTCATGGTCATTTTCTTCGCCG
CTTCGTTGCAATCTTTTGTCTCCGTGTCGAATTTCGCCGCCTTGAAGTTCCCTGTTCCCAGCGTCGTTTC
AGGCGAAATCGAGAGTCGCGAGTCGCCTTCTACAGTGGTTTCTCCATACATCATCGGAAGATTCAATCCG
GCCGTTGAGAGGTAGCTGTCCATTTCCCCTCCCGTAATCATAGATGAGTCCGCAAAGAACCCGGCCAACG
GGGAGTCGAAGGTGGGGTTAAGATACTTCAAATGTGCGCGCTGACGTTCCAACACGGACATGTCGGGAAA
GTTAAGCAGCAAATCCCCACCAATCGCGCCGTTGCTGCCGCCGCCGCCGCTGCCGCCGCCGCCGCTAGCT
GCCACTCGATGTGATGTCCTCTCGGGAATCCTTCTGTTGGTCCGCTTAATCAATGCAGGCGCGTGCGGGA
GCCCCTTCTTCACCGCATCCAAGGCGGGTCGTCCGCCGAGGCAGGCCAGCGCTACAAGATGATCATTAGT
GAGTGCGGCCAGCGCGGGGTCCGGCCTCGAAAGCTGGGCCACGATTGACTCCAGTGCGGGTCTGCCCCCG
TCATGGGATGCAATAGCCACTACCTGCTCAGGCGTGAGTCCGTGCGCTTGGCACAGCACCGGCAGCAATC
GTTGTACGGTTTCCAACGCCTGTTTGCCCCCTCCATTCGAGGCAATGGCCACGACCTGCTCTGGGGTTAG
GCCGTGCGCTTGGCACAGCACAGGCAACAGCCTCTGTACTGTTTCCAAGGCTTGCTTTCCTCCGTCGTGG
CTTGCGATCGCCACGACCTGCTCTGGGG
